Addgene plasmid #73445: pLas81-LuxI
Purpose: HSL relay device: produces 3O-C6-HSL in response to 3O-C12-HSL
Depositing lab: Jim Haseloff. Depositing organization: University of Cambridge. Publication: Orthogonal intercellular signaling for programmed spatial behavior. Grant PK, Dalchau N, Brown JR, Federici F, Rudge TJ, Yordanov B, Patange O, Phillips A, Haseloff J. Mol Syst Biol. 2016 Jan 25;12(1):849. PubMed 26814193.
Backbone
  Vector backbone: pSB6A1
  Backbone size w/o insert (bp): 3200
  Total vector size (bp): 3900
  Vector type: Synthetic Biology
Growth in bacteria
  Bacterial resistance: Ampicillin, 100 μg/mL
  Growth temperature: 37°C
  Growth strain: DH5alpha
  Copy number: High Copy
Gene/Insert
  Gene/Insert name: LuxI
  Species: V. fischeri
  Insert size (bp): 665
  Promoter: pLas81
  Cloning method: Gibson Cloning
  Sequencing primers: 5′ gtgccacctgacgtctaaga
Resource information
  A portion of this plasmid was derived from a plasmid made by: Registry of standard biological parts
Terms and licenses: Academic/Nonprofit Terms; Industry Terms: Not Available to Industry
How to cite: pLas81-LuxI was a gift from Jim Haseloff (Addgene plasmid # 73445 ; http://n2t.net/addgene:73445 ; RRID:Addgene_73445)
