[The description below was written by a language model from this plasmid's Addgene catalogue record and pLannotate feature annotations shown in this document.]
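Description:
pLas81-LuxI is a bacterial synthetic-biology plasmid built on the BioBrick backbone pSB6A1, partly derived from the Registry of Standard Biological Parts and assembled by Gibson cloning. It is propagated in E. coli under ampicillin selection, provided by a β-lactamase gene with its native bla promoter. Replication depends on a ColE1/pMB1-family origin. The annotated sequence also contains the rop gene and the pBR322 bom (basis of mobility) region, which indicates a pBR322-like replicon. Rop normally lowers copy number, so its presence sits somewhat uneasily with the catalogue's "high copy" label. The sequenced record is about 3.8 kb, close to the listed total of about 3.9 kb. A BioBrick prefix is annotated just upstream of the insert position on the circular map.

The payload is the luxI gene from Vibrio (Aliivibrio) fischeri. It encodes the acyl-homoserine lactone synthase that makes N-(3-oxohexanoyl)-L-homoserine lactone (3O-C6-HSL), the autoinducer sensed by LuxR. According to the catalogue, luxI is driven by the pLas81 promoter. The automated annotation does not mark this promoter as a feature, but it presumably lies in the short region upstream of the coding sequence. The stated purpose is an HSL relay device: exposure to 3O-C12-HSL, the Las-system signal, induces LuxI expression, so the cell converts one quorum-sensing signal into another by producing 3O-C6-HSL. No LasR receptor gene is annotated on this plasmid, so the regulator needed to respond to 3O-C12-HSL would have to be supplied from elsewhere. The record does not say how. The construct belongs to work on orthogonal intercellular signalling channels for programming spatial behaviour in bacterial populations.
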