Features (pLannotate 1.2.2; 8 found; start..end, strand, type, name):
     84..662     +  CDS            luxI: LUXI_ALIFS - Protein inferred from homology: Swiss-Prot protein existence level 3. Required for the synthesis of OHHL (N-(3-oxohexanoyl)-L- homoserine lactone) also known as VAI or N-(beta-ketocaproyl)homoserine lactone or 3-oxo-N-(tetrahydro-2-oxo-3-furanyl)-hexanamide, an autoinducer molecule which binds to LuxR and thus acts in bioluminescence regulation. From Aliivibrio fischeri (Vibrio fischeri).
    971..1351    -  CDS            YPB1_ECOLX: Protein predicted: Swiss-Prot protein existence level 4. From Escherichia coli.
   1368..1559    +  CDS            rop: Rop protein, which maintains plasmids at low copy number; rop
   1661..1801    +  misc_feature   bom: basis of mobility region from pBR322
   1987..2575    -  rep_origin     ori: high-copy-number ColE1/pMB1/pBR322/pUC origin of replication
   2727..3587    -  CDS            AmpR: β-lactamase; bla; confers resistance to ampicillin, carbenicillin, and related antibiotics
   3588..3692    -  promoter       AmpR promoter: bla
   3793..3814    +  misc_feature   BioBrick prefix: BioBrick prefix for parts that do not start with "ATG"
>Addgene plasmid #73445 | pLas81-LuxI | addgene full sequence | sequence record 207673 | Addgene NGS Result
ACCTATAGGATCGTATAGGTTTACGCAAGAAAATGGTTTGTTATAGTCGAATAAAATACTAGAGTCACAC
AGGAAAGTACTAGATGACTATAATGATAAAAAAATCGGATTTTTTGGCAATTCCATCGGAGGAGTATAAA
GGTATTCTAAGTCTTCGTTATCAAGTGTTTAAGCAAAGACTTGAGTGGGACTTAGTTGTAGAAAATAACC
TTGAATCAGATGAGTATGATAACTCAAATGCAGAATATATTTATGCTTGTGATGATACTGAAAATGTAAG
TGGATGCTGGCGTTTATTACCTACAACAGGTGATTATATGCTGAAAAGTGTTTTTCCTGAATTGCTTGGT
CAACAGAGTGCTCCCAAAGATCCTAATATAGTCGAATTAAGTCGTTTTGCTGTAGGTAAAAATAGCTCAA
AGATAAATAACTCTGCTAGTGAAATTACAATGAAACTATTTGAAGCTATATATAAACACGCTGTTAGTCA
AGGTATTACAGAATATGTAACAGTAACATCAACAGCAATAGAGCGATTTTTAAAGCGTATTAAAGTTCCT
TGTCATCGTATTGGAGACAAAGAAATTCATGTATTAGGTGATACTAAATCGGTTGTATTGTCTATGCCTA
TTAATGAACAGTTTAAAAAAGCAGTCTTAAATTAATAACTCGGTACCAAATTCCAGAAAAGAGGCCTCCC
GAAAGGGGGGCCTTTTTTCGTTTTGGTCCATGGAAGCCGGCGGCACCTCGCTAACGGATTCACCACTCCA
AGAATTGGAGCCAATCAATTCTTGCGGAGAACTGTGAATGCGCAAACCAACCCTTGGCAGAACATATCCA
TCGCGTCCGCCATCTCCAGCAGCCGCACGCGGCGCATCTCGGGCAGCGTTGGGTCCTGGCCACGGGTGCG
CATGATCGTGCTCCTGTCGTTGAGGACCCGGCTAGGCTGGCGGGGTTGCCTTACTGGTTAGCAGAATGAA
TCACCGATACACGAGCGAACGTGAAGCGACTGCTGCTGCAAAACGTCTGCGACCTGAGCAACAACATGAA
TGGTCTTCGGTTTCCGTGTTTCGTAAAGTCTGGAAACGCGGAAGTCAGCGCCCTGCACCATTATGTTCCG
GATCTGCATCGCAGGATGCTGCTGGCTACCCTGTGGAACACCTACATCTGTATTAACGAAGCGCTGGCAT
TGACCCTGAGTGATTTTTCTCTGGTCCCGCCGCATCCATACCGCCAGTTGTTTACCCTCACAACGTTCCA
GTAACCGGGCATGTTCATCATCAGTAACCCGTATCGTGAGCATCCTCTCTCGTTTCATCGGTATCATTAC
CCCCATGAACAGAAATCCCCCTTACACGGAGGCATCAGTGACCAAACAGGAAAAAACCGCCCTTAACATG
GCCCGCTTTATCAGAAGCCAGACATTAACGCTTCTGGAGAAACTCAACGAGCTGGACGCGGATGAACAGG
CAGACATCTGTGAATCGCTTCACGACCACGCTGATGAGCTTTACCGCAGCTGCCTCGCGCGTTTCGGTGA
TGACGGTGAAAACCTCTGACACATGCAGCTCCCGGAGACGGTCACAGCTTGTCTGTAAGCGGATGCCGGG
AGCAGACAAGCCCGTCAGGGCGCGTCAGCGGGTGTTGGCGGGTGTCGGGGCGCAGCCATGACCCAGTCAC
GTAGCGATAGCGGAGTGTATACTGGCTTAACTATGCGGCATCAGAGCAGATTGTACTGAGAGTGCACCAT
ATGCGGTGTGAAATACCGCACAGATGCGTAAGGAGAAAATACCGCATCAGGCGCTCTTCCGCTTCCTCGC
TCACTGACTCGCTGCGCTCGGTCGTTCGGCTGCGGCGAGCGGTATCAGCTCACTCAAAGGCGGTAATACG
GTTATCCACAGAATCAGGGGATAACGCAGGAAAGAACATGTGAGCAAAAGGCCAGCAAAAGGCCAGGAAC
CGTAAAAAGGCCGCGTTGCTGGCGTTTTTCCATAGGCTCCGCCCCCCTGACGAGCATCACAAAAATCGAC
GCTCAAGTCAGAGGTGGCGAAACCCGACAGGACTATAAAGATACCAGGCGTTTCCCCCTGGAAGCTCCCT
CGTGCGCTCTCCTGTTCCGACCCTGCCGCTTACCGGATACCTGTCCGCCTTTCTCCCTTCGGGAAGCGTG
GCGCTTTCTCATAGCTCACGCTGTAGGTATCTCAGTTCGGTGTAGGTCGTTCGCTCCAAGCTGGGCTGTG
TGCACGAACCCCCCGTTCAGCCCGACCGCTGCGCCTTATCCGGTAACTATCGTCTTGAGTCCAACCCGGT
AAGACACGACTTATCGCCACTGGCAGCAGCCACTGGTAACAGGATTAGCAGAGCGAGGTATGTAGGCGGT
GCTACAGAGTTCTTGAAGTGGTGGCCTAACTACGGCTACACTAGAAGGACAGTATTTGGTATCTGCGCTC
TGCTGAAGCCAGTTACCTTCGGAAAAAGAGTTGGTAGTTCTTGATCCGGCAAACAAACCACCGCTGGTAG
CGGTGGTTTTTTTGTTTGCAAGCAGCAGATTACGCGCAGAAAAAAAGGATCTCAAGAAGATCCTTTGATC
TTTTCTACGGGGTCTGACGCTCAGTGGAACGAAAACTCACGTTAAGGGATTTTGGTCATGAGATTATCAA
AAAGGATCTTCACCTAGATCCTTTTAAATCAATCTAAAGTATATATGAGTAAACTTGGTCTGACAGTTAC
CAATGCTTAATCAGTGAGGCACCTATCTCAGCGATCTGTCTATTTCGTTCATCCATAGTTGCCTGACTCC
CCGTCGTGTAGATAACTACGATACGGGAGGGCTTACCATCTGGCCCCAGTGCTGCAATGATACCGCGAGA
CCCACGCTCACCGGCTCCAGATTTATCAGCAATAAACCAGCCAGCCGGAAGGGCCGAGCGCAGAAGTGGT
CCTGCAACTTTATCCGCCTCCATCCAGTCTATTAATTGTTGCCGGGAAGCTAGAGTAAGTAGTTCGCCAG
TTAATAGTTTGCGCAACGTTGTTGCCATTGCTACAGGCATCGTGGTGTCACGCTCGTCGTTTGGTATGGC
TTCATTCAGCTCCGGTTCCCAACGATCAAGGCGAGTTACATGATCCCCCATGTTGTGCAAAAAAGCGGTT
AGCTCCTTCGGTCCTCCGATCGTTGTCAGAAGTAAGTTGGCCGCAGTGTTATCACTCATGGTTATGGCAG
CACTGCATAATTCTCTTACTGTCATGCCATCCGTAAGATGCTTTTCTGTGACTGGTGAGTACTCAACCAA
GTCATTCTGAGAATAGTGTATGCGGCGACCGAGTTGCTCTTGCCCGGCGTCAATACGGGATAATACCGCG
CCACATAGCAGAACTTTAAAAGTGCTCATCATTGGAAAACGTTCTTCGGGGCGAAAACTCTCAAGGATCT
TACCGCTGTTGAGATCCAGTTCGATGTAACCCACTCGTGCACCCAACTGATCTTCAGCATCTTTTACTTT
CACCAGCGTTTCTGGGTGAGCAAAAACAGGAAGGCAAAATGCCGCAAAAAAGGGAATAAGGGCGACACGG
AAATGTTGAATACTCATACTCTTCCTTTTTCAATATTATTGAAGCATTTATCAGGGTTATTGTCTCATGA
GCGGATACATATTTGAATGTATTTAGAAAAATAAACAAATAGGGGTTCCGCGCACATTTCCCCGAAAAGT
GCCACCTGACGTCTAAGAAACCATTATTATCATGACATTAACCTATAAAAATAGGCGTATCACGAGGCCC
TTTCGTCTTCAAGAATTCGCGGCCGCTTCTAGAG
